>Addgene plasmid #198669 | pEM.H03L | addgene full sequence | sequence record 393392 | Addgene NGS Result
GACCCTGTCAGACCAAGTTTACTCATATATACTTTAGATTGATTTAAAACTTCATTTTTAATTTAAAAGG
ATCTAGGTGAAGATCCTTTTTGATAATCTCATGAACAATAAAACTGTCTGCTTACATAAACAGTAATACA
AGGGGTGTTATGAGCCATATTCAACGGGAAACGTCTTGCTCTAGGCCGCGATTAAATTCCAACATGGATG
CTGATTTATATGGGTATAAATGGGCTCGCGATAATGTCGGGCAATCAGGTGCGACAATCTATCGATTGTA
TGGGAAGCCCGATGCGCCAGAGTTGTTTCTGAAACATGGCAAAGGTAGCGTTGCCAATGATGTTACAGAT
GAGATGGTCAGACTAAACTGGCTGACGGAATTTATGCCTCTTCCGACCATCAAGCATTTTATCCGTACTC
CTGATGATGCATGGTTACTCACCACTGCGATCCCCGGGAAAACAGCATTCCAGGTATTAGAAGAATATCC
TGATTCAGGTGAAAATATTGTTGATGCGCTGGCAGTGTTCCTGCGCCGGTTGCATTCGATTCCTGTTTGT
AATTGTCCTTTTAACAGCGATCGCGTATTTCGACTCGCTCAGGCGCAATCACGAATGAATAACGGTTTGG
TTGATGCGAGTGATTTTGATGACGAGCGTAATGGCTGGCCTGTTGAACAAGTCTGGAAAGAAATGCATAA
ACTTTTGCCATTCTCACCGGATTCAGTCGTCACTCATGGTGATTTCTCACTTGATAACCTTATTTTTGAC
GAGGGGAAATTAATAGGTTGTATTGATGTTGGACGAGTCGGAATCGCAGACCGATACCAGGATCTTGCCA
TCCTATGGAACTGCCTCGGTGAGTTTTCTCCTTCATTACAGAAACGGCTTTTTCAAAAATATGGTATTGA
TAATCCTGATATGAATAAATTGCAGTTTCATTTGATGCTCGATGAGTTTTTCTAAGAATTAATTCATGAC
CAAAATCCCTTAACGTGAGTTTTCGTTCCACTGAGCGTCAGACCCCGTAGAAAAGATCAAAGGATCTTCT
TGAGATCCTTTTTTTCTGCGCGTAATCTGCTGCTTGCAAACAAAAAAACCACCGCTACCAGCGGTGGTTT
GTTTGCCGGATCAAGAGCTACCAACTCTTTTTCCGAAGGTAACTGGCTTCAGCAGAGCGCAGATACCAAA
TACTGTTCTTCTAGTGTAGCCGTAGTTAGGCCACCACTTCAAGAACTCTGTAGCACCGCCTACATACCTC
GCTCTGCTAATCCTGTTACCAGTGGCTGCTGCCAGTGGCGATAAGTCGTGTCTTACCGGGTTGGACTCAA
GACGATAGTTACCGGATAAGGCGCAGCGGTCGGGCTGAACGGGGGGTTCGTGCACACAGCCCAGCTTGGA
GCGAACGACCTACACCGAACTGAGATACCTACAGCGTGAGCTATGAGAAAGCGCCACGCTTCCCGAAGGG
AGAAAGGCGGACAGGTATCCGGTAAGCGGCAGGGTCGGAACAGGAGAGCGCACGAGGGAGCTTCCAGGGG
GAAACGCCTGGTATCTTTATAGTCCTGTCGGGTTTCGCCACCTCTGACTTGAGCGTCGATTTTTGTGATG
CTCGTCAGGGGGGCGGAGCCTATGGAAAAACGCCAGCAACGCGGCCTTTTTACGGTTCCTGGCCTTTTGC
TGGCCTTTTGCTCACATGTTCTTTCCTGCGTTATCCCCTGATTCTGTGGATAACCGTATTACCGCCTTTG
AGTGAGCTGATACCGCTCGCCGCAGCCGAACGACCGAGCGCAGCGAGTCAGTGAGCGAGGAAGCGGAAGA
GCGCCCAATACGCAAACCGCCTCTCCCCGCGCGTTGGCCGATTCTGGTCTCCTGCCAATCAAAATCCCAT
ATGTGACGCAGCGATAAAACCGCGGCATGCAAACATCTACACAATTAGCAAGGGCAATCCATATTTTGTC
TTTTCGCGCCCTGGAAAGGCCTAAGTAATGTCGTAAACGCATTCTATCTGTACTTCAACTCTCCTCTGTG
CATTGGTTTGTGCAAATCACATTTTACGATACTGCCAGATATATGCAAAAAGAGAAAACCAAGGGACCAG
AACAAAGCAAAATTACGATATTCTTCGAATTCCTTCGTGCTTGACTAAGACAAAGGGATGGACGTAGCGA
TTTTTAGCGGGCCAAGAACTGGTTCCGAAAAAGCACAGGTACACCGAACCCTCAGCTAAGGAGGGACAGC
ACCGATGCGGAAGGACAAACTTTCTTTTTGCCTATCACAGTATCTTATCGAGCTAACTATTTTCGACACA
CATGAAAAAGCAGAAATATTAACGAAAAAGAAAAGAAAGACCATGTCATGTACGGGCAATCAGAATCTGT
AACAAGCGCCAACTAAGA
Features (pLannotate 1.2.2; 3 found; start..end, strand, type, name):
    150..965     +  CDS            KanR: aminoglycoside phosphotransferase; aph(3')-Ia; confers resistance to kanamycin in bacteria or G418 (Geneticin®) in eukaryotes
   1050..1638    +  rep_origin     ori: high-copy-number ColE1/pMB1/pBR322/pUC origin of replication
   1821..1864    +  CDS            lacI (fragment): lac repressor; lacI; The lac repressor binds to the lac operator to inhibit transcription in E. coli. This inhibition can be relieved by adding lactose or isopropyl-β-D-thiogalactopyranoside (IPTG).
