[The description below was written by a language model from this plasmid's Addgene catalogue record and pLannotate feature annotations shown in this document.]
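Description:
pEM.H03L is a small (about 2.4 kb) part plasmid from the Easy-MISE (Easy Modular Integrative fuSion-ready Expression) toolkit, a synthetic biology system for rapid engineering of heterologous production pathways in Saccharomyces cerevisiae. It is built on the pGA-blue backbone and is maintained in E. coli as a high-copy plasmid through a ColE1/pUC-type origin of replication, with selection by kanamycin resistance conferred by the aph(3')-Ia aminoglycoside phosphotransferase gene. No yeast origin of replication or yeast selectable marker is annotated. That fits a plasmid meant to store and donate a part rather than to replicate in yeast.

The insert is recorded as XII2_UP, a S. cerevisiae sequence. The name, together with the integrative design of the toolkit, suggests an upstream homology arm for targeting a genomic integration locus designated XII-2, but the record does not explicitly define the locus or the extent of the fragment. The insert itself is not annotated in the feature table, which identifies only the resistance gene, the origin and a very short lacI fragment. That fragment is probably a remnant of lac-derived backbone sequence and not a functional repressor gene. No promoter, terminator, tag or reporter is listed for this plasmid. The depositor notes Golden Gate assembly as the cloning method, so the part is presumably combined with other toolkit modules, such as expression cassettes and a matching downstream arm, into constructs for chromosomal integration in yeast. The record does not give the type IIS enzyme or the overhangs used.
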