Addgene plasmid #198669: pEM.H03L
Purpose: An Easy Modular Integrative fuSion-ready Expression toolkit (Easy-MISE toolkit) for fast engineering of heterologous productions in Saccharomyces cerevisiae
Depositing lab: Paola Branduardi. Depositing organization: Universita degli Studi di Milano-Bicocca. Publication: Easy Modular Integrative fuSion-ready Expression (Easy-MISE) Toolkit for Fast Engineering of Heterologous Productions in Saccharomyces cerevisiae. Maestroni L, Butti P, Milanesi R, Pagliari S, Campone L, Serra I, Branduardi P. ACS Synth Biol. 2023 Apr 14. doi: 10.1021/acssynbio.3c00015. PubMed 37058502.
Backbone
  Vector backbone: pGA-blue
  Backbone manufacturer: IndBioTech Lab
  Vector type: Yeast Expression, Synthetic Biology
Growth in bacteria
  Bacterial resistance: Kanamycin, 50 μg/mL
  Growth temperature: 37°C
  Growth strain: DH5alpha
  Copy number: High Copy
Gene/Insert
  Gene/Insert name: XII2_UP
  Species: S. cerevisiae (budding yeast)
  Cloning method: Unknown
Terms and licenses: Academic/Nonprofit Terms; Industry Terms: Not Available to Industry
Depositor comments: Cloning Method: Goldon Gate Assembly
How to cite: pEM.H03L was a gift from Paola Branduardi (Addgene plasmid # 198669 ; http://n2t.net/addgene:198669 ; RRID:Addgene_198669)
